Addgene plasmid #48188: Myc-CICf_AEA
Purpose: Expresses AEA mutated Cic
Depositing lab: Huda Zoghbi. Depositing organization: Baylor College of Medicine. Publication: Structural basis of protein complex formation and reconfiguration by polyglutamine disease protein Ataxin-1 and Capicua. Kim E, Lu HC, Zoghbi HY, Song JJ. Genes Dev. 2013 Mar 15;27(6):590-5. doi: 10.1101/gad.212068.112. PubMed 23512657.
Backbone
  Vector backbone: pCMV-Myc
  Backbone manufacturer: Clontech
  Backbone size w/o insert (bp): 3783
  Vector type: Mammalian Expression
Growth in bacteria
  Bacterial resistance: Ampicillin, 100 μg/mL
  Growth temperature: 37°C
  Growth strain: DH10B
  Copy number: High Copy
Gene/Insert
  Gene/Insert name: Capicua (alt name: Cic)
  Species: M. musculus (mouse)
  Insert size (bp): 4828
  Entrez Gene: Cic (a.k.a. 1200010B10Rik, mKIAA0306)
  Promoter: CMV
  Cloning method: Unknown
  Sequencing primers: 5′ CMV; 3′ EBV
Terms and licenses: Academic/Nonprofit Terms; Industry Terms: Not Available to Industry
How to cite: Myc-CICf_AEA was a gift from Huda Zoghbi (Addgene plasmid # 48188 ; http://n2t.net/addgene:48188 ; RRID:Addgene_48188)
