[The description below was written by a language model from this plasmid's Addgene catalogue record and pLannotate feature annotations shown in this document.]
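Description:
Myc-CICf_AEA is a mammalian expression plasmid built on the Clontech pCMV-Myc backbone and carrying mouse Capicua (Cic), a transcriptional repressor that acts together with Ataxin-1 and Ataxin-1-like in brain development. The insert, about 4.8 kb, makes up more than half of the 8.6 kb plasmid. It is described as an "AEA" mutant form of Cic. The record does not say which residues are altered, although the associated work concerns the structural basis of complex formation between Ataxin-1 and Capicua, which suggests that the mutation was designed to probe that interaction. The automated annotation labels the coding sequence by its similarity to human CIC, but the catalogue entry gives the species as mouse.

Expression is driven by the human cytomegalovirus immediate early enhancer and promoter. These are followed by a modified SV40 intron with splice donor and acceptor sites, which generally improves transcript processing, and the cassette ends in an SV40 polyadenylation signal. The plasmid name and backbone imply an N-terminal Myc epitope tag fused to Cic for detection or immunoprecipitation, but the feature table does not annotate a tag separately. No mammalian selection marker is annotated, so the construct appears suited to transient transfection.

In E. coli the plasmid replicates from a high-copy ColE1/pUC-type origin and is selected with ampicillin through the β-lactamase gene and its own promoter. The remaining annotated elements are a lac promoter and operator, a CAP binding site, and fragments of lacI, lacZα, rop, bom and a pUC multiple cloning site. These are remnants of the cloning vector and have no role in mammalian expression. The plasmid is typically used to express the mutant Cic protein in cultured mammalian cells for comparison with wild-type Cic.
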