Features (pLannotate 1.2.2; 16 found; start..end, strand, type, name):
      8..28      -  misc_feature   MCS (fragment): pUC18/19 multiple cloning site
     27..330     +  enhancer       CMV enhancer: human cytomegalovirus immediate early enhancer
    331..534     +  promoter       CMV promoter: human cytomegalovirus (CMV) immediate early promoter
    672..768     +  intron         SV40 intron: modified SV40 intron with splice donor and acceptor sites
    901..5718    +  CDS            CIC: CIC_HUMAN - Also known as KIAA0306. Experimental evidence at protein level: Swiss-Prot protein existence level 1. Transcriptional repressor which plays a role in development of the central nervous system (CNS). In concert with ATXN1 and ATXN1L, involved in brain development. From Homo sapiens (Human).
   5750..5884    -  polyA_signal   SV40 poly(A) signal: SV40 polyadenylation signal
   6019..6035    -  protein_bind   lac operator: The lac repressor binds to the lac operator to inhibit transcription in E. coli. This inhibition can be relieved by adding lactose or isopropyl-β-D-thiogalactopyranoside (IPTG). lac repressor encoded by lacI
   6043..6073    -  promoter       lac promoter: promoter for the E. coli lac operon
   6088..6109    -  protein_bind   CAP binding site: CAP binding activates transcription in the presence of cAMP. E. coli catabolite activator protein
   6122..6214    -  CDS            lacI (fragment): lac repressor; lacI; The lac repressor binds to the lac operator to inhibit transcription in E. coli. This inhibition can be relieved by adding lactose or isopropyl-β-D-thiogalactopyranoside (IPTG).
   6397..6985    -  rep_origin     ori: high-copy-number ColE1/pMB1/pBR322/pUC origin of replication
   7156..8016    -  CDS            AmpR: β-lactamase; bla; confers resistance to ampicillin, carbenicillin, and related antibiotics
   8017..8121    -  promoter       AmpR promoter: bla
   8216..8251    +  CDS            rop (fragment): Rop protein, which maintains plasmids at low copy number; rop
   8353..8452    +  misc_feature   bom (fragment): basis of mobility region from pBR322
   8458..2       -  CDS            lacZα (fragment) (across the origin): LacZα fragment of β-galactosidase; lacZ fragment
>Addgene plasmid #48188 | Myc-CICf_AEA | depositor full sequence | sequence record 69307 | Myc-CICf_AEA sequence 8611 bps
GAGTTCGAGCTTGCATGCCTGCAGGTCGTTACATAACTTACGGTAAATGGCCCGCCTGGCTGACCGCCCA
ACGACCCCCGCCCATTGACGTCAATAATGACGTATGTTCCCATAGTAACGCCAATAGGGACTTTCCATTG
ACGTCAATGGGTGGAGTATTTACGGTAAACTGCCCACTTGGCAGTACATCAAGTGTATCATATGCCAAGT
ACGCCCCCTATTGACGTCAATGACGGTAAATGGCCCGCCTGGCATTATGCCCAGTACATGACCTTATGGG
ACTTTCCTACTTGGCAGTACATCTACGTATTAGTCATCGCTATTACCATGGTGATGCGGTTTTGGCAGTA
CATCAATGGGCGTGGATAGCGGTTTGACTCACGGGGATTTCCAAGTCTCCACCCCATTGACGTCAATGGG
AGTTTGTTTTGGCACCAAAATCAACGGGACTTTCCAAAATGTCGTAACAACTCCGCCCCATTGACGCAAA
TGGGCGGTAGGCGTGTACGGTGGGAGGTCTATATAAGCAGAGCTCGTTTAGTGAACCGTCAGATCGCCTG
GAGACGCCATCCACGCTGTTTTGACCTCCATAGAAGACACCGGGACCGATCCAGCCTCCGGACTCTAGAG
GATCCGGTACTAGAGGAACTGAAAAACCAGAAAGTTAACTGGTAAGTTTAGTCTTTTTGTCTTTTATTTC
AGGTCCCGGATCCGGTGGTGGTGCAAATCAAAGAACTGCTCCTCAGTGGATGTTGCCTTTACTTCTAGGC
CTGTACGGAAGTGTTACTTCTGCTCTAAAAGCTGCGGAATTGTACCCGCGGGCCCACCATGGCATCAATG
CAGAAGCTGATCTCAGAGGAGGACCTGCTTATGGCCATGGAGGCCCGAATTCGGTCGACCATGTACTCGG
CCCACAGGCCCCTGATACCCGCGTCTGGCGCGGCCTCTCGTGGCCTCGGCATGGCCGAGGCGACAAATGT
CGAACCTCGTTCTGTGGCTGTGTTCCCCTGGCACTCCTTAGTCCCCTTCCTGGCACCCAGCCAGCCCGAC
CCCTCTGTGCAGCCTAGTGAGGCCCAGCAACCTGCCAGCCACCCTGTGGCCTCCAACCAGAGCAAAGAAC
CTGCTGAGTCTGCTGCTGTTGCTCATGAGCAGCCACCAGGAGGGACGGGGGGTGCTGACCCTGGACGGCC
CCCTGGAGCAGTGTGCCCTGAGAGCCCAGGGCCTGGACCTCCACTTACTTTGGGTGGTGTGGATCCTGGT
AAAAGTCTCCCCCCCACCACTGAGGAGGAGGCTCCTGGCCCTCCAGGAGAGCCCCGGCTGGACAGTGAGA
CCGAGAGTGATCATGATGATGCCTTCCTCTCCATCATGTCTCCTGAGATTCAGTTGCCTCTGCCACCTGG
AAAGCGCCGCACCCAGTCTCTGAGTGCCTTGCCCAAGGAACGAGACTCATCTTCTGAAAAGGATGGACGA
AGTCCTAACAAGCGGGAGAAGGACCATATTCGTCGGCCCATGAATGCCTTCATGATCTTCAGCAAGCGGC
ACCGGGCCTTGGTCCACCAGCGGCACCCCAACCAGGACAACCGGACTGTCAGCAAGATCCTGGGCGAGTG
GTGGTACGCCCTGGGGCCCAAAGAGAAGCAGAAATACCACGACCTGGCCTTCCAGGTGAAAGAGGCCCAC
TTCAAGGCCCACCCAGATTGGAAATGGTGCAACAAGGACCGAAAGAAGTCCAGCTCAGAGGCCAAGCCTG
CGAGCCTGGGTCTGGCAGGAGGGCACAAGGAGACGCGGGAACGGAGCATGTCGGAGACGGGAACTGCTGC
TGCCCCTGGGGTGTCTTCTGAGCTCCTGTCTGTTGCTGCCCAGACACTTTTGAGCTCGGACACCAAGGTT
CCAGGGAGTGGCCCCTGTGGAGCAGAACGGCTACACGCAGTTGGGGCACCTGGCTCAGCCCGACCCAGAG
CCTTCTCCCACAGTGGGGTGCACAGTCTTGATGGTGGGGAAGTAGACAGCCAAGCACTTCAAGAACTGAC
CCAGATGGTTTCTGGCCCCGCATCATACTCCGGCCCAAAGCCTTCCCCCCAGTATGGTGCTCCAGGATCT
TTTGCAGCTCCTGGTGAAGGAGGTACCTTGGCCACTAGTGGGCGGCCTCCACTGTTGCCCTCCCGAGCCT
CTCGTTCCCAGCGTGCAGCCAGTGAGGACATGACCAGTGATGAGGAGCGGATGGTCATCTGTGAGGAAGA
AGGGGATGATGATGTCATTGCTGATGACAGCTTTGGCACCACCGACATTGATCTCAAGTGCAAGGAACGA
GTGACTGACAGTGAAAGTGGAGACAGCTCTGGGGAGGACCCAGAGGGTAACAAGGGCTTTGGCCGTAAGG
TGTTCTCACCTGTCATCCGCTCCTCCTTTACCCATTGCCGTCCAACCCTGGACCCTGAGCCTCCAGGGCC
CCCGGATCCACCTGCAGCCTTCAGCAAAGGCTACGGTCCCACCCCATCATCCTCCTCTTCACCTGCTTCC
ACCTCAGTCTCAGTCTCCACCTCCTTTTCACTGGGCTCTGGAACCTTTAAGACCCAGGAGTCTGGTCAGG
GCAGCACAGCGGTGCCACTACGGCCCCCACCCCCTGGAGCCGGGGGCCCAGCAACACCTTCCAAGGCCAC
TCGGTTTCCTCCTACGGATTCTGCCACCTTTCGGCGCAAGAGACCTGAAAGTGTTGGTAGCCTTGAAGCA
CCAGGCCCCTCTGTCATTGCAGCACCTCCCAGTGGGGGAGGAAACCTTCTGCAGACACTGGTTCTGCCTC
CGAGCAAGGAGGATCGGGAGGGTACACGAGTGCCCTCAGCCCCAGCCCCACCACTGGCTTATGGGGCTCC
CGCAGCCCCTCTGTGCCGCCCTGCTGCCACCATGGTCACCAATGTGGTACGGCCTGTCAGCAGCACTCCT
GTGCCCATTGCCTCTAAGCCCTTTCCCACCTCTGGTCGGGCTGAGGCATCTTCAAATGACATAGCAGGTG
CCAGGACTGAAATGGGCACAGGATCCCGGGTGCCTGGGGGCTCCCCAATGGGTGTCAGTTTAGTGTATTC
AGATAAGAAGTCAGCAGCAGCAGCCACCTCGCCAGCTCCACATTTGGTAGCTGGACCTTTATTGGGCACT
GTGGGGAAGGCACCTGCTACTGTCACCAACTTGCTGGTAGGCACCCCAGGCTATGGGGCTCCTGCATCGC
CTGCTGTTCAGTTTATTGCCCAGGGAGCCCCAGGCAGTGCAACCCCTGCAGGCTCAGGAGCAAGTACTGG
GAGTGGCCCCAATGGGCCAGTACCCCTGGGCATCCTGCAGCCAGGTGCCCTAGGCAAGGCTGGGGGAATC
ACACAGGTGCAGTACATCCTGCCCACACTGCCCCAGCAGCTTCAAGTGGCACCTGCCCCAGCACCAGCCC
CTGGGACCAAGGCAGCAGCTCCCAGTGGCCCTGCACCCACCACCAGCATCCGTTTCACCCTCCCTCCGGG
CACCTCGACCAACGGCAAGGTCCTGGCTGCCACTGCACCCACTGCTGGCATCCCTATCCTGCAGTCCGTA
CCCTCAGCCCCACCCCCTAAAGCCCAGTCAGTTTCTCCTGTCCAGGCCACACCTTCAGGTGGCTCAGCCC
AGCTGCTGCCTGGGAAGGTGCTAGTCCCCCTGGCTGCCCCTAGCATGTCAGTTCGAGGTGGAGGGGCTGG
TCAGCCACTGCCCCTGGTTAGCTCGCCTTTCTCAGTACCTGTCCAAAATGGTGCCCAACAACCTAGCAAG
ATTATCCAGCTGACTCCTGTGCCTGTGAGCACACCTAGTGGCCTGGTACCACCCCTGAGCCCAGCTACAA
TGCCGGGACCCACATCACAGCCTCAGAAGGTCCTGTTGCCCTCTTCCACAAGAATCACCTATGTACAGTC
AGCAGGTGGGCACACTCTGCCTCTAGGCACCAGTTCTGCATGCAGTCAGACTGGAACAGTGACCTCATAT
GGGCCCACCAGCTCTGTAGCTCTGGGCTTCACATCTTTGGGGCCCAGTGGTCCTGCCTTTGTACAGCCTC
TGCTCTCAGCAGGCCAAGCTCCTTTGCTGGCTCCTGGCCAGGTGGGCGTGTCACCTGTGCCTAGTCCCCA
GTTGCCTCCTGCCTGTACAGCCTCTGGAGGTCCTGTCATAACAGCATTTTACCCTGGCAGCCCTGCACCC
ACTTCAGCACCCCTGGGCCCACCTTCCCAAGCTCCGCCAAGCCTGGTCTACACTGTAGCCACCAGTACCA
CTCCACCTGCTGCTACCATTCTGCCCAAGGGCCCACCAGCCTCTGCCACTGCCACTCCAGCCCCTACTAG
TCCTTTCCCTAGCGCCACAGCAGGCTCCATGACCTACAGCTTAGTGGCTCCCAAAGCTCAGCGACCCAGC
CCAAAAGCTCCCCAGAAAGTAAAGGCAGCCATTGCCAGCATTCCTGTGGGGTCTTTTGAATCGGGTACTA
CTGGGCGGCCTGGATCTACACCCCGACAGTCTTCAGACTCTGGCGTAGCCAGAGAGCCTGCTGCCCCAGA
ATCAGAACTTGAGGGGCAGCCCACACCCCCAGCTCCCCCACCCCCCACAGAGACCTGGCCTCCCACTGCC
CGGAGCAGTCCCCCACCCCCCTTGCCTGCTGAGGAGCGACCTGGCACTAAAGGCCCTGAGACTGCCAGCA
AATTCCCCAGCTCATCTTCAGACTGGCGAGTTCCTGGGCTGGGCCTGGAGAGTCGTGGGGAGCCTCCTAC
CCCTCCCAGCCCAGCTCCAGCCACAGGCCCCAGTGGAAGCAGCAGTGGCAGCAGCGAGGGCAGTAGTGGG
AGGGCAGCTGGGGACACACCCGAGCGCAAGGAAGTCACTAGTTCTGGCAAGAAGATGAAGGTGCGGCCCC
CACCCCTGAAGAAGACCTTTGACTCTGTGGACAACAGGGTCCTGTCAGAAGTGGACTTTGAAGAGCGGTT
TGCTGAGCTGCCGGAGTTTAGACCAGAGGAGGTGCTGCCCTCACCCACCCTGCAGTCTCTGGCCACCTCG
CCTCGGGCTATCCTCGGCTCCTACCGAAAGAAGAGGAAGAATTCCACGGACCTAGACTCAGCACCTGAAG
ATCCCACCTCACCCAAGCGCAAGATGAGGAGACGTTCGAGCTGCAGCTCAGAGCCCAACACCCCCAAGAG
TGCCAAGTGCGAGGGGGACATCTTCACCTTTGACCGCACAGGTACTGAGACAGAGGATGTGCTCGGGGAG
CTGGAGTATGAGAAGGTGCCCTACTCATCACTGCGGCGCACCCTGGACCAACGGCGGGCCCTGGTCATGC
AGCTCTTCCAGGACCATGGCTTCTTCCCATCAGCCCAGGCCACAGCAGCCTTCCAGGCCCGCTACGCAGA
CATCTTCCCATCCAAGGTGTGTCTGCAATTAAAGATCCGAGAGGTCCGCCAGAAGATCATGCAGGCAGCC
ACTCCCACAGAGCAGCCCCCTGGGGCTGAAGCCCCCCTCCCTGGACCACCCCCTACTGGCATGGCTGCTA
CTCCTGTCCCCACTCCCAGCCCTGCTGGGGGCCCTGACCCCACCTCTCCAGGCTCGGACTCTGGCACTGC
CCAAGTTGCCCCGCCACTGCCTCCACCCCCAGAGCCTGGGCCTGGACAGCCTGGCTGGGAGGGGGCTCCC
CAGCCCTCACCACCTCCCTCTGGCCCTTCCACAGCTGCCACAGGCAGGTGAAGATCTCTCGAGGTACCGC
GGCCGCGGGGATCCAGACATGATAAGATACATTGATGAGTTTGGACAAACCACAACTAGAATGCAGTGAA
AAAAATGCTTTATTTGTGAAATTTGTGATGCTATTGCTTTATTTGTAACCATTATAAGCTGCAATAAACA
AGTTAACAACAACAATTGCATTCATTTTATGTTTCAGGTTCAGGGGGAGGTGTGGGAGGTTTTTTCGGAT
CCTCTAGAGTCGATCTGCAGGCATGCTAGCTTGGCGTAATCATGGTCATAGCTGTTTCCTGTGTGAAATT
GTTATCCGCTCACAATTCCACACAACATACGAGCCGGAAGCATAAAGTGTAAAGCCTGGGGTGCCTAATG
AGTGAGCTAACTCACATTAATTGCGTTGCGCTCACTGCCCGCTTTCCAGTCGGGAAACCTGTCGTGCCAG
CTGCATTAATGAATCGGCCAACGCGCGGGGAGAGGCGGTTTGCGTATTGGGCGCTCTTCCGCTTCCTCGC
TCACTGACTCGCTGCGCTCGGTCGTTCGGCTGCGGCGAGCGGTATCAGCTCACTCAAAGGCGGTAATACG
GTTATCCACAGAATCAGGGGATAACGCAGGAAAGAACATGTGAGCAAAAGGCCAGCAAAAGGCCAGGAAC
CGTAAAAAGGCCGCGTTGCTGGCGTTTTTCCATAGGCTCCGCCCCCCTGACGAGCATCACAAAAATCGAC
GCTCAAGTCAGAGGTGGCGAAACCCGACAGGACTATAAAGATACCAGGCGTTTCCCCCTGGAAGCTCCCT
CGTGCGCTCTCCTGTTCCGACCCTGCCGCTTACCGGATACCTGTCCGCCTTTCTCCCTTCGGGAAGCGTG
GCGCTTTCTCATAGCTCACGCTGTAGGTATCTCAGTTCGGTGTAGGTCGTTCGCTCCAAGCTGGGCTGTG
TGCACGAACCCCCCGTTCAGCCCGACCGCTGCGCCTTATCCGGTAACTATCGTCTTGAGTCCAACCCGGT
AAGACACGACTTATCGCCACTGGCAGCAGCCACTGGTAACAGGATTAGCAGAGCGAGGTATGTAGGCGGT
GCTACAGAGTTCTTGAAGTGGTGGCCTAACTACGGCTACACTAGAAGGACAGTATTTGGTATCTGCGCTC
TGCTGAAGCCAGTTACCTTCGGAAAAAGAGTTGGTAGCTCTTGATCCGGCAAACAAACCACCGCTGGTAG
CGGTGGTTTTTTTGTTTGCAAGCAGCAGATTACGCGCAGAAAAAAAGGATCTCAAGAAGATCCTTTGATC
TTTTCTACGGGGTCTGACGCTCAGTGGAACGAAAACTCACGTTAAGGGATTTTGGTCATGAGATTATCAA
AAAGGATCTTCACCTAGATCCTTTTAAATTAAAAATGAAGTTTTAAATCAATCTAAAGTATATATGAGTA
AACTTGGTCTGACAGTTACCAATGCTTAATCAGTGAGGCACCTATCTCAGCGATCTGTCTATTTCGTTCA
TCCATAGTTGCCTGACTCCCCGTCGTGTAGATAACTACGATACGGGAGGGCTTACCATCTGGCCCCAGTG
CTGCAATGATACCGCGAGACCCACGCTCACCGGCTCCAGATTTATCAGCAATAAACCAGCCAGCCGGAAG
GGCCGAGCGCAGAAGTGGTCCTGCAACTTTATCCGCCTCCATCCAGTCTATTAATTGTTGCCGGGAAGCT
AGAGTAAGTAGTTCGCCAGTTAATAGTTTGCGCAACGTTGTTGCCATTGCTACAGGCATCGTGGTGTCAC
GCTCGTCGTTTGGTATGGCTTCATTCAGCTCCGGTTCCCAACGATCAAGGCGAGTTACATGATCCCCCAT
GTTGTGCAAAAAAGCGGTTAGCTCCTTCGGTCCTCCGATCGTTGTCAGAAGTAAGTTGGCCGCAGTGTTA
TCACTCATGGTTATGGCAGCACTGCATAATTCTCTTACTGTCATGCCATCCGTAAGATGCTTTTCTGTGA
CTGGTGAGTACTCAACCAAGTCATTCTGAGAATAGTGTATGCGGCGACCGAGTTGCTCTTGCCCGGCGTC
AATACGGGATAATACCGCGCCACATAGCAGAACTTTAAAAGTGCTCATCATTGGAAAACGTTCTTCGGGG
CGAAAACTCTCAAGGATCTTACCGCTGTTGAGATCCAGTTCGATGTAACCCACTCGTGCACCCAACTGAT
CTTCAGCATCTTTTACTTTCACCAGCGTTTCTGGGTGAGCAAAAACAGGAAGGCAAAATGCCGCAAAAAA
GGGAATAAGGGCGACACGGAAATGTTGAATACTCATACTCTTCCTTTTTCAATATTATTGAAGCATTTAT
CAGGGTTATTGTCTCATGAGCGGATACATATTTGAATGTATTTAGAAAAATAAACAAATAGGGGTTCCGC
GCACATTTCCCCGAAAAGTGCCACCTGACGTCTAAGAAACCATTATTATCATGACATTAACCTATAAAAA
TAGGCGTATCACGAGGCCCTTTCGTCTCGCGCGTTTCGGTGATGACGGTGAAAACCTCTGACACATGCAG
CTCCCGGAGACGGTCACAGCTTGTCTGTAAGCGGATGCCGGGAGCAGACAAGCCCGTCAGGGCGCGTCAG
CGGGTGTTGGCGGGTGTCGGGGCTGGCTTAACTATGCGGCATCAGAGCAGATTGTACTGAGAGTGCACCA
TATGCGGTGTGAAATACCGCACAGATGCGTAAGGAGAAAATACCGCATCAGGCGCCATTCGCCATTCAGG
CTGCGCAACTGTTGGGAAGGGCGATCGGTGCGGGCCTCTTCGCTATTACGCCAGCTGGCGAAAGGGGGAT
GTGCTGCAAGGCGATTAAGTTGGGTAACGCCAGGGTTTTCCCAGTCACGACGTTGTAAAACGACGGCCAG
T
