>Addgene plasmid #48188 | Myc-CICf_AEA | addgene partial sequence | sequence record 73046 | LNCX 5'-AGCTCGTTTAGTGAACCGTCAGATC-3'
GACTCATAGAAGACACCGGGACCGATCCAGCCTCCGGACTCTAGAGGATCCGGTACTAGAGGAACTGAAA
AACCAGAAAGTTAACTGGTAAGTTTAGTCTTTTTGTCTTTTATTTCAGGTCCCGGATCCGGTGGTGGTGC
AAATCAAAGAACTGCTCCTCAGTGGATGTTGCCTTTACTTCTAGGCCTGTACGGAAGTGTTACTTCTGCT
CTAAAAGCTGCGGAATTGTACCCGCGGGCCCACCATGGCATCAATGCAGAAGCTGATCTCAGAGGAGGAC
CTGCTTATGGCCATGGAGGCCCGAATTCGGTCGACCATGTACTCGGCCCACAGGCCCCTGATACCCGCGT
CTGGCGCGGCCTCTCGTGGCCTCGGCATGGCCGAGGCGACAAATGTCGAACCTCGTTCTGTGGCTGTGTT
CCCCTGGCACTCCTTAGTCCCCTTCCTGGCACCCAGCCAGCCCGACCCCTCTGTGCAGCCTAGTGAGGCC
CAGCAACCTGCCAGCCACCCTGTGGCCTCCAACCAGAGCAAAGAACCTGCTGAGTCTGCTGCTGTTGCTC
ATGAGCAGCCACCAGGAGGGACGGGGGGTGCTGACCCTGGACGGCCCCCTGGAGCAGTGTGCCCTGAGAG
CCCAGGGCCTGGACCTCCACTTACTTTGGGTGGTGTGGATCCTGGTAAAAGTCTCCCCCCCACCACTGAG
GAGGAGGCTCCTGGCCCTCCAGGAGAGCCCCGGCTGGACAGTGAGACCGAGAGTGATCATGATGATGCCT
TCCTCTCCATCATGTCTCCTGAGATTCAGTTGCCTCTGCCACCTGGAAAGCGCCGCACCCAGTCTCTG
